>Addgene plasmid #161354 | pDONR221-SLCO1B1_STOP | addgene full sequence | sequence record 351777 | Addgene NGS Result
CAAATAATGATTTTATTTTGACTGATAGTGACCTGTTCGTTGCAACACATTGATGAGCAATGCTTTTTTA
TAATGCCAACTTTGTACAAAAAAGCAGGCTCCACCATGGACCAGAACCAGCACCTGAATAAGACCGCCGA
GGCCCAGCCCTCCGAGAACAAGAAGACACGGTACTGCAATGGCCTGAAGATGTTTCTGGCCGCCCTGTCC
CTGTCTTTCATCGCCAAGACCCTGGGCGCCATCATCATGAAGAGCTCCATCATCCACATCGAGCGGAGAT
TTGAGATCTCTAGCTCCCTGGTGGGCTTTATCGATGGCAGCTTCGAGATCGGCAACCTGCTGGTCATCGT
GTTCGTGAGCTACTTCGGCTCCAAGCTGCACAGGCCAAAGCTGATCGGCATCGGCTGTTTCATCATGGGA
ATCGGAGGCGTGCTGACCGCCCTGCCCCACTTCTTTATGGGCTACTATCGCTATTCCAAGGAGACCAACA
TCAATTCTAGCGAGAATAGCACCTCCACACTGAGCACATGCCTGATCAACCAGATCCTGTCTCTGAATAG
GGCAAGCCCTGAGATCGTGGGCAAGGGATGTCTGAAGGAGTCTGGCAGCTACATGTGGATCTACGTGTTC
ATGGGCAACATGCTGAGAGGCATCGGAGAGACCCCAATCGTGCCTCTGGGACTGAGCTACATCGACGATT
TCGCCAAGGAGGGCCACTCCTCTCTGTATCTGGGCATCCTGAATGCCATCGCCATGATCGGCCCAATCAT
CGGCTTTACCCTGGGCTCTCTGTTCAGCAAGATGTACGTGGACATCGGCTATGTGGATCTGTCCACAATC
AGGATCACCCCAACAGACTCTAGATGGGTGGGAGCATGGTGGCTGAACTTTCTGGTGTCTGGCCTGTTCA
GCATCATCAGCTCCATCCCTTTCTTTTTCCTGCCACAGACCCCCAACAAGCCTCAGAAGGAGAGGAAGGC
CTCCCTGTCTCTGCACGTGCTGGAGACAAATGACGAGAAGGATCAGACCGCCAACCTGACAAATCAGGGC
AAGAACATCACCAAGAATGTGACAGGCTTTTTCCAGTCCTTTAAGTCTATCCTGACCAATCCTCTGTACG
TGATGTTCGTGCTGCTGACACTGCTGCAGGTGTCTAGCTATATCGGCGCCTTTACCTACGTGTTCAAGTA
TGTGGAGCAGCAGTACGGCCAGCCCTCCTCTAAGGCCAACATCCTGCTGGGCGTGATCACAATCCCTATC
TTTGCCTCCGGCATGTTCCTGGGCGGCTATATCATCAAGAAGTTTAAGCTGAATACCGTGGGCATCGCCA
AGTTTAGCTGCTTCACAGCCGTGATGAGCCTGTCCTTCTACCTGCTGTACTTCTTCATCCTGTGCGAGAA
CAAGTCCGTGGCCGGCCTGACCATGACATACGACGGCAACAATCCAGTGACCAGCCACAGGGATGTGCCC
CTGTCCTATTGCAACTCTGACTGCAATTGTGATGAGTCCCAGTGGGAGCCCGTGTGCGGCAACAATGGCA
TCACATACATCTCTCCATGCCTGGCCGGCTGTAAGAGCTCCTCTGGCAACAAGAAGCCAATCGTGTTTTA
CAATTGCTCTTGTCTGGAGGTGACCGGCCTGCAGAACCGCAATTATAGCGCCCACCTGGGAGAGTGCCCA
AGGGACGATGCATGTACAAGAAAGTTCTACTTCTTCGTGGCCATCCAGGTGCTGAACCTGTTTTTCAGCG
CCCTGGGAGGCACCTCCCACGTGATGCTGATCGTGAAGATCGTGCAGCCTGAGCTGAAGTCTCTGGCCCT
GGGCTTTCACAGCATGGTCATCCGGGCCCTGGGAGGAATCCTGGCACCAATCTACTTCGGCGCCCTGATC
GACACCACATGCATCAAGTGGAGCACCAACAATTGCGGCACAAGGGGCTCCTGTCGCACCTACAACTCTA
CAAGCTTCTCCCGGGTGTATCTGGGCCTGAGCTCCATGCTGAGAGTGTCTAGCCTGGTGCTGTACATCAT
CCTGATCTATGCCATGAAGAAGAAGTACCAGGAGAAGGACATCAACGCCAGCGAGAATGGCTCCGTGATG
GATGAGGCCAATCTGGAGAGCCTGAACAAGAATAAGCACTTCGTGCCATCCGCCGGAGCAGATTCTGAGA
CCCACTGCTAAGACCCAGCTTTCTTGTACAAAGTTGGCATTATAAGAAAGCATTGCTTATCAATTTGTTG
CAACGAACAGGTCACTATCAGTCAAAATAAAATCATTATTTGCCATCCAGCTGATATCCCCTATAGTGAG
TCGTATTACATGGTCATAGCTGTTTCCTGGCAGCTCTGGCCCGTGTCTCAAAATCTCTGATGTTACATTG
CACAAGATAAAAATATATCATCATGAACAATAAAACTGTCTGCTTACATAAACAGTAATACAAGGGGTGT
TATGAGCCATATTCAACGGGAAACGTCGAGGCCGCGATTAAATTCCAACATGGATGCTGATTTATATGGG
TATAAATGGGCTCGCGATAATGTCGGGCAATCAGGTGCGACAATCTATCGCTTGTATGGGAAGCCCGATG
CGCCAGAGTTGTTTCTGAAACATGGCAAAGGTAGCGTTGCCAATGATGTTACAGATGAGATGGTCAGACT
AAACTGGCTGACGGAATTTATGCCTCTTCCGACCATCAAGCATTTTATCCGTACTCCTGATGATGCATGG
TTACTCACCACTGCGATCCCCGGAAAAACAGCATTCCAGGTATTAGAAGAATATCCTGATTCAGGTGAAA
ATATTGTTGATGCGCTGGCAGTGTTCCTGCGCCGGTTGCATTCGATTCCTGTTTGTAATTGTCCTTTTAA
CAGCGATCGCGTATTTCGTCTCGCTCAGGCGCAATCACGAATGAATAACGGTTTGGTTGATGCGAGTGAT
TTTGATGACGAGCGTAATGGCTGGCCTGTTGAACAAGTCTGGAAAGAAATGCATAAACTTTTGCCATTCT
CACCGGATTCAGTCGTCACTCATGGTGATTTCTCACTTGATAACCTTATTTTTGACGAGGGGAAATTAAT
AGGTTGTATTGATGTTGGACGAGTCGGAATCGCAGACCGATACCAGGATCTTGCCATCCTATGGAACTGC
CTCGGTGAGTTTTCTCCTTCATTACAGAAACGGCTTTTTCAAAAATATGGTATTGATAATCCTGATATGA
ATAAATTGCAGTTTCATTTGATGCTCGATGAGTTTTTCTAATCAGAATTGGTTAATTGGTTGTAACACTG
GCAGAGCATTACGCTGACTTGACGGGACGGCGCAAGCTCATGACCAAAATCCCTTAACGTGAGTTACGCG
TCGTTCCACTGAGCGTCAGACCCCGTAGAAAAGATCAAAGGATCTTCTTGAGATCCTTTTTTTCTGCGCG
TAATCTGCTGCTTGCAAACAAAAAAACCACCGCTACCAGCGGTGGTTTGTTTGCCGGATCAAGAGCTACC
AACTCTTTTTCCGAAGGTAACTGGCTTCAGCAGAGCGCAGATACCAAATACTGTTCTTCTAGTGTAGCCG
TAGTTAGGCCACCACTTCAAGAACTCTGTAGCACCGCCTACATACCTCGCTCTGCTAATCCTGTTACCAG
TGGCTGCTGCCAGTGGCGATAAGTCGTGTCTTACCGGGTTGGACTCAAGACGATAGTTACCGGATAAGGC
GCAGCGGTCGGGCTGAACGGGGGGTTCGTGCACACAGCCCAGCTTGGAGCGAACGACCTACACCGAACTG
AGATACCTACAGCGTGAGCTATGAGAAAGCGCCACGCTTCCCGAAGGGAGAAAGGCGGACAGGTATCCGG
TAAGCGGCAGGGTCGGAACAGGAGAGCGCACGAGGGAGCTTCCAGGGGGAAACGCCTGGTATCTTTATAG
TCCTGTCGGGTTTCGCCACCTCTGACTTGAGCGTCGATTTTTGTGATGCTCGTCAGGGGGGCGGAGCCTA
TGGAAAAACGCCAGCAACGCGGCCTTTTTACGGTTCCTGGCCTTTTGCTGGCCTTTTGCTCACATGTTCT
TTCCTGCGTTATCCCCTGATTCTGTGGATAACCGTATTACCGCCTTTGAGTGAGCTGATACCGCTCGCCG
CAGCCGAACGACCGAGCGCAGCGAGTCAGTGAGCGAGGAAGCGGAAGAGCGCCCAATACGCAAACCGCCT
CTCCCCGCGCGTTGGCCGATTCATTAATGCAGCTGGCACGACAGGTTTCCCGACTGGAAAGCGGGCAGTG
AGCGCAACGCAATTAATACGCGTACCGCTAGCCAGGAAGAGTTTGTAGAAACGCAAAAAGGCCATCCGTC
AGGATGGCCTTCTGCTTAGTTTGATGCCTGGCAGTTTATGGCGGGCGTCCTGCCCGCCACCCTCCGGGCC
GTTGCTTCACAACGTTCAAATCCGCTCCCGGCGGATTTGTCCTACTCAGGAGAGCGTTCACCGACAAACA
ACAGATAAAACGAAAGGCCCAGTCTTCCGACTGAGCCTTTCGTTTTATTTGATGCCTGGCAGTTCCCTAC
TCTCGCGTTAACGCTAGCATGGATGTTTTCCCAGTCACGACGTTGTAAAACGACGGCCAGTCTTAAGCTC
GGGCCC
Features (pLannotate 1.2.2; 10 found; start..end, strand, type, name):
      1..100     +  protein_bind   attL1: mutant version of attL; recombination site for the Gateway® LR reaction LR Clonase™
    106..2178    +  CDS            SLCO1B1: SO1B1_HUMAN - Also known as LST1, OATP1B1, OATP2, OATPC, SLC21A6. Experimental evidence at protein level: Swiss-Prot protein existence level 1. Mediates the Na(+)-independent uptake of organic anions such as pravastatin, taurocholate, methotrexate, dehydroepiandrosterone sulfate, 17-beta-glucuronosyl estradiol, estrone sulfate, prostaglandin E2, thromboxane B2, leukotriene C3, leukotriene E4, thyroxine and triiodothyronine. Involved in the clearance of bile acids and organic anions from the liver. From Homo sapiens (Human).
   2183..2282    -  protein_bind   attL2: mutant version of attL; recombination site for the Gateway® LR reaction LR Clonase™
   2300..2318    -  promoter       T7 promoter: promoter for bacteriophage T7 RNA polymerase
   2452..3261    +  CDS            KanR: aminoglycoside phosphotransferase; aph(3')-Ia; confers resistance to kanamycin in bacteria or G418 (Geneticin®) in eukaryotes
   3408..3996    +  rep_origin     ori: high-copy-number ColE1/pMB1/pBR322/pUC origin of replication
   4179..4271    +  CDS            lacI (fragment): lac repressor; lacI; The lac repressor binds to the lac operator to inhibit transcription in E. coli. This inhibition can be relieved by adding lactose or isopropyl-β-D-thiogalactopyranoside (IPTG).
   4326..4353    -  terminator     rrnB T2 terminator: transcription terminator T2 from the E. coli rrnB gene
   4485..4528    +  terminator     rrnB T1 terminator: Escherichia coli rrnB; transcription terminator T1 from the E. coli rrnB gene
   4575..4611    -  CDS            lacZα (fragment): LacZα fragment of β-galactosidase; lacZ fragment
