[The description below was written by a language model from this plasmid's Addgene catalogue record and pLannotate feature annotations shown in this document.]
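Description:
pDONR221-SLCO1B1_STOP is a Gateway entry clone built on the pDONR221 backbone, carrying a codon-optimized open reading frame for human SLCO1B1 (also known as OATP1B1, OATP-C, LST-1 or SLC21A6). The encoded protein is a liver organic anion transporter that mediates sodium-independent uptake of substrates such as statins, bile acids, steroid conjugates, eicosanoids and thyroid hormones. The plasmid is about 4.6 kb and is maintained in E. coli through a high-copy ColE1/pUC-type origin, with selection by a kanamycin resistance gene (aph(3')-Ia).

The roughly 2.1 kb ORF sits between attL1 and attL2 sites, so an LR Clonase reaction can transfer it directionally into any attR-containing destination vector. Although the catalogue lists the vector type as mammalian expression, the annotated features show no eukaryotic promoter or polyadenylation signal around the insert. Expression therefore depends on the destination vector chosen. This version keeps a stop codon at the end of the ORF, which suits native, untagged or N-terminally tagged expression but precludes C-terminal fusions; a companion clone without the stop codon exists for that purpose. Other backbone elements include rrnB T1 and T2 terminators upstream of attL1, which insulate the insert from read-through transcription, a T7 promoter beyond attL2 oriented toward the insert, and short lacI and lacZα remnants that have no evident functional role. M13 forward and reverse primer sites flank the cassette for sequence verification. The construct belongs to a consortium collection of solute carrier clones intended to support transporter research and drug discovery.
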