Addgene plasmid #161354: pDONR221-SLCO1B1_STOP
Purpose: Gateway entry clone with codon-optimized ORF sequence for subcloning into custom expression vectors. Contains a STOP codon at the end of the codon-optimized ORF sequence.
Depositing lab: RESOLUTE Consortium & Giulio Superti-Furga. Depositing organization: CeMM Research Center for Molecular Medicine. Publication: The RESOLUTE consortium: unlocking SLC transporters for drug discovery. Superti-Furga G, Lackner D, Wiedmer T, Ingles-Prieto A, Barbosa B, Girardi E, Goldmann U, Gurtl B, Klavins K, Klimek C, Lindinger S, Lineiro-Retes E, Muller AC, Onstein S, Redinger G, Reil D, Sedlyarov V, Wolf G, Crawford M, Everley R, ... Steppan CM. Nat Rev Drug Discov. 2020 Jul;19(7):429-430. doi: 10.1038/d41573-020-00056-6. PubMed 32265506.
Backbone
  Vector backbone: pDONR221
  Backbone manufacturer: ThermoFisher Scientific
  Backbone size w/o insert (bp): 2550
  Vector type: Mammalian Expression
Growth in bacteria
  Bacterial resistance: Kanamycin, 50 μg/mL
  Growth temperature: 37°C
  Growth strain: NEB Stable
  Copy number: High Copy
Gene/Insert
  Gene/Insert name: SLCO1B1 (alt name: OATP-C, LST-1, OATP1B1, SLC21A6)
  Species: H. sapiens (human)
  Insert size (bp): 2076
  Entrez Gene: SLCO1B1 (a.k.a. HBLRR, LST-1, LST1, OATP-C, OATP1B1, OATP2, OATPC, SLC21A6)
  Cloning method: Gateway Cloning
  Sequencing primers: 5′ M13-fwd; 3′ M13-rev
Terms and licenses: Academic/Nonprofit Terms; Industry Terms
Depositor comments: This plasmid contains a STOP codon at the end of the codon-optimized ORF. For the version of this plasmid that does not contain a STOP codon, please see Addgene plasmid 132188 For more information on the full Resolute plasmid collection, please see www.addgene.org/depositor-collections/re-solute/. Please provide your feedback on this plasmid to the RESOLUTE consortium by filling out their RESOLUTE repository feedback form: https://forms.office.com/Pages/ResponsePage.aspx?id=0e05yklzmkS7rjFGQL4N7z4feCLQvEJAmVcOCM_u885UN1JJRko0Ukg4TVQwNTZLOUxPQVJWT1NHUCQlQCN0PWcu
How to cite: pDONR221-SLCO1B1_STOP was a gift from RESOLUTE Consortium & Giulio Superti-Furga (Addgene plasmid # 161354 ; http://n2t.net/addgene:161354 ; RRID:Addgene_161354)
