>Addgene plasmid #161354 | pDONR221-SLCO1B1_STOP | depositor partial sequence | sequence record 312643 | Codon-optimized ORF of SLCO1B1
ATGGACCAGAACCAGCACCTGAATAAGACCGCCGAGGCCCAGCCCTCCGAGAACAAGAAGACACGGTACT
GCAATGGCCTGAAGATGTTTCTGGCCGCCCTGTCCCTGTCTTTCATCGCCAAGACCCTGGGCGCCATCAT
CATGAAGAGCTCCATCATCCACATCGAGCGGAGATTTGAGATCTCTAGCTCCCTGGTGGGCTTTATCGAT
GGCAGCTTCGAGATCGGCAACCTGCTGGTCATCGTGTTCGTGAGCTACTTCGGCTCCAAGCTGCACAGGC
CAAAGCTGATCGGCATCGGCTGTTTCATCATGGGAATCGGAGGCGTGCTGACCGCCCTGCCCCACTTCTT
TATGGGCTACTATCGCTATTCCAAGGAGACCAACATCAATTCTAGCGAGAATAGCACCTCCACACTGAGC
ACATGCCTGATCAACCAGATCCTGTCTCTGAATAGGGCAAGCCCTGAGATCGTGGGCAAGGGATGTCTGA
AGGAGTCTGGCAGCTACATGTGGATCTACGTGTTCATGGGCAACATGCTGAGAGGCATCGGAGAGACCCC
AATCGTGCCTCTGGGACTGAGCTACATCGACGATTTCGCCAAGGAGGGCCACTCCTCTCTGTATCTGGGC
ATCCTGAATGCCATCGCCATGATCGGCCCAATCATCGGCTTTACCCTGGGCTCTCTGTTCAGCAAGATGT
ACGTGGACATCGGCTATGTGGATCTGTCCACAATCAGGATCACCCCAACAGACTCTAGATGGGTGGGAGC
ATGGTGGCTGAACTTTCTGGTGTCTGGCCTGTTCAGCATCATCAGCTCCATCCCTTTCTTTTTCCTGCCA
CAGACCCCCAACAAGCCTCAGAAGGAGAGGAAGGCCTCCCTGTCTCTGCACGTGCTGGAGACAAATGACG
AGAAGGATCAGACCGCCAACCTGACAAATCAGGGCAAGAACATCACCAAGAATGTGACAGGCTTTTTCCA
GTCCTTTAAGTCTATCCTGACCAATCCTCTGTACGTGATGTTCGTGCTGCTGACACTGCTGCAGGTGTCT
AGCTATATCGGCGCCTTTACCTACGTGTTCAAGTATGTGGAGCAGCAGTACGGCCAGCCCTCCTCTAAGG
CCAACATCCTGCTGGGCGTGATCACAATCCCTATCTTTGCCTCCGGCATGTTCCTGGGCGGCTATATCAT
CAAGAAGTTTAAGCTGAATACCGTGGGCATCGCCAAGTTTAGCTGCTTCACAGCCGTGATGAGCCTGTCC
TTCTACCTGCTGTACTTCTTCATCCTGTGCGAGAACAAGTCCGTGGCCGGCCTGACCATGACATACGACG
GCAACAATCCAGTGACCAGCCACAGGGATGTGCCCCTGTCCTATTGCAACTCTGACTGCAATTGTGATGA
GTCCCAGTGGGAGCCCGTGTGCGGCAACAATGGCATCACATACATCTCTCCATGCCTGGCCGGCTGTAAG
AGCTCCTCTGGCAACAAGAAGCCAATCGTGTTTTACAATTGCTCTTGTCTGGAGGTGACCGGCCTGCAGA
ACCGCAATTATAGCGCCCACCTGGGAGAGTGCCCAAGGGACGATGCATGTACAAGAAAGTTCTACTTCTT
CGTGGCCATCCAGGTGCTGAACCTGTTTTTCAGCGCCCTGGGAGGCACCTCCCACGTGATGCTGATCGTG
AAGATCGTGCAGCCTGAGCTGAAGTCTCTGGCCCTGGGCTTTCACAGCATGGTCATCCGGGCCCTGGGAG
GAATCCTGGCACCAATCTACTTCGGCGCCCTGATCGACACCACATGCATCAAGTGGAGCACCAACAATTG
CGGCACAAGGGGCTCCTGTCGCACCTACAACTCTACAAGCTTCTCCCGGGTGTATCTGGGCCTGAGCTCC
ATGCTGAGAGTGTCTAGCCTGGTGCTGTACATCATCCTGATCTATGCCATGAAGAAGAAGTACCAGGAGA
AGGACATCAACGCCAGCGAGAATGGCTCCGTGATGGATGAGGCCAATCTGGAGAGCCTGAACAAGAATAA
GCACTTCGTGCCATCCGCCGGAGCAGATTCTGAGACCCACTGCTAA
